Addgene plasmid #112240: pUWL201PW-creM-N-His6
Purpose: Streptomyces/E.coli shuttle expression vector encoding an N-terminal N-His6 tagged CreM
Depositing lab: Emily Balskus. Depositing organization: Harvard University. Publication: Discovery of a Diazo-Forming Enzyme in Cremeomycin Biosynthesis. Waldman AJ, Balskus EP. J Org Chem. 2018 May 29. doi: 10.1021/acs.joc.8b00367. PubMed 29771512.
Backbone
  Vector backbone: pUWL201PW
Growth in bacteria
  Bacterial resistance: Ampicillin, 100 μg/mL
  Growth temperature: 37°C
  Growth strain: DH5alpha
  Growth instructions: Streptomyces/E. coli shuttle vector. Ampicillin in E. coli. Thiostrepton in Streptomyces.
  Copy number: Unknown
Gene/Insert
  Gene/Insert name: creM
  GenBank ID: ALA99210.1
  Cloning method: Restriction Enzyme; 5′ cloning site NdeI (unknown if destroyed); 3′ cloning site EcoRI (unknown if destroyed)
  Sequencing primers: 5′ GCACGCGGTCGATCTTGACGGCT
Terms and licenses: Academic/Nonprofit Terms; Industry Terms: Not Available to Industry
How to cite: pUWL201PW-creM-N-His6 was a gift from Emily Balskus (Addgene plasmid # 112240 ; http://n2t.net/addgene:112240 ; RRID:Addgene_112240)
