[The description below was written by a language model from this plasmid's Addgene catalogue record and pLannotate feature annotations shown in this document.]
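Description:
pUWL201PW-creM-N-His6 is a Streptomyces/E. coli shuttle expression plasmid of about 8.6 kb, built on the pUWL201PW backbone, that encodes CreM with an N-terminal hexahistidine tag. For propagation in E. coli it carries a high-copy ColE1/pUC-type origin and a β-lactamase gene with its own promoter, giving ampicillin resistance. An f1 phage origin and remnants of lacZα, lacI and a pBluescript-type polylinker reflect its cloning-vector ancestry. For maintenance in Streptomyces it contains the rep gene of the Streptomyces lividans plasmid pIJ101, which is essential for autonomous replication, along with small neighbouring pIJ101 fragments (korA, kilB and a short predicted ORF). Selection in that host uses tsnR (tsr) from Streptomyces azureus, which confers thiostrepton resistance. A phage fd terminator, flanked by short M13 gene III and gene VIII fragments, lies next to the resistance gene.

The creM insert was cloned between NdeI and EcoRI sites. The automated annotation does not label the gene itself, but the unannotated stretch between the two polylinker fragments, which starts at a short match corresponding to a 6xHis tag, is consistent with the tagged coding sequence on the forward strand. No promoter is annotated or named in the record. A small fragment matching Saccharopolyspora erythraea erythromycin-cluster sequence sits just upstream of the insert and may belong to the expression region, but the record does not confirm this. The associated publication concerns a diazo-forming enzyme in cremeomycin biosynthesis, so the plasmid is presumably intended for producing His-tagged CreM in a Streptomyces host for affinity purification and biochemical study.
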