Features (pLannotate 1.2.2; 18 found; start..end, strand, type, name):
     18..446     +  rep_origin     f1 ori (sequence partly withheld): f1 bacteriophage origin of replication; arrow indicates direction of (+) strand synthesis
    477..543     -  CDS            lacZα (fragment): LacZα fragment of β-galactosidase; lacZ fragment
    554..692     -  CDS            M13 gene III (fragment) (sequence withheld): pIII; III; minor coat protein
    697..745     -  terminator     fd terminator (sequence withheld): central terminator from bacteriophage fd (Otsuka and Kunisawa, 1982)
    749..894     -  CDS            M13 gene VIII (fragment) (sequence partly withheld): pVIII; VIII; major coat protein
    944..1750    -  CDS            tsnR: TSNR_STRAJ - Also known as tsr From Streptomyces azureus.
   1948..2055    -  CDS            korA (fragment): KORA_STRLI - Protein predicted: Swiss-Prot protein existence level 4. Controls plasmid transfer and prevents the lethal effects of the tra/kilA gene. Repressor for the transcription of certain pIJ101 promoters, including those the from kilA and kilB loci. From Streptomyces lividans.
   2050..2145    +  CDS            kilB (fragment): KILB_STRLI - Protein predicted: Swiss-Prot protein existence level 4. Involved in plasmid transfer. From Streptomyces lividans.
   2219..2386    +  CDS            Y6KD_STRLI: Protein predicted: Swiss-Prot protein existence level 4. From Streptomyces lividans.
   3018..4385    +  CDS            rep: REP_STRLI - Protein inferred from homology: Swiss-Prot protein existence level 3. Essential for the autonomous replication of the plasmid pIJ101. From Streptomyces lividans.
   4525..4629    -  CDS            eryC1 (fragment): ERBS_SACEN - Also known as eryCI. Protein inferred from homology: Swiss-Prot protein existence level 3. Sensor protein that transfers the signal of environmental stimuli to the regulatory region of target genes to activate or repress transcription of erythromycin biosynthesis genes. From Saccharopolyspora erythraea (strain ATCC 11635 / DSM 40517 / JCM 4748 / NBRC 13426 / NCIMB 8594 / NRRL 2338).
   4808..4824    -  misc_feature   MCS (fragment): pBluescript multiple cloning site
   4865..4884    +  CDS            capTEV™ (fragment): composite tag for in vivo biotinylation, TEV protease cleavage, and 6xHis tagging
   6554..6589    -  misc_feature   MCS (fragment): pBluescript multiple cloning site
   6594..6647    -  CDS            lacI (fragment): lac repressor; lacI; The lac repressor binds to the lac operator to inhibit transcription in E. coli. This inhibition can be relieved by adding lactose or isopropyl-β-D-thiogalactopyranoside (IPTG).
   6830..7418    -  rep_origin     ori: high-copy-number ColE1/pMB1/pBR322/pUC origin of replication
   7589..8449    -  CDS            AmpR: β-lactamase; bla; confers resistance to ampicillin, carbenicillin, and related antibiotics
   8450..8554    -  promoter       AmpR promoter: bla
>Addgene plasmid #112240 | pUWL201PW-creM-N-His6 | addgene full sequence | sequence record 214187 | Addgene NGS Result
CCGAAAAGTGCCACCTG
[124 nt withheld, positions 18-141]
C
[91 nt withheld, positions 143-233]
A
[49 nt withheld, positions 235-283]
CCTTTGACGTTGGAGTCCACGTTCTTT
[37 nt withheld, positions 311-347]
ACCCTATCTCGGTCTATTCTTTTGATTTATAAGGGATTTTGCCGATTTCGGCCTATTGGTTAAAAAATGA
GCTGATTTAACAAAAATTTAACGCGAATTTTAACAAAATATTAACGCTTACAATTTCCATTCGCCATTCA
GGCTGCGCAACTGTTGGGAAGGGCGATCGGTGCGGGCCTCTTCGCTATTACGCCAGAGCTTGGCCG
[336 nt withheld, positions 554-889]
ATCACTGACGAATCGAGGTCGAGGAACCGAGCGTCCGAGGAACAGAGGCGCTTATCGGTTGGCCGCGAGA
TTCCTGTCGATCCTCTCGTGCAGCGCGATTCCGAGGGAAACGGAAACGTTGAGAGACTCGGTCTGGCTCA
TCATGGGGATGGAAACCGAGGCGGAAGACGCCTCCTCGAACAGGTCGGAAGGCCCACCCTTTTCGCTGCC
GAACAGCAAGGCCAGCCGATCCGGATTGTCCCCGAGTTCCTTCACGGAAATGTCGCCATCCGCCTTGAGC
GTCATCAGCTGCATACCGCTGTCCCGAATGAAGGCGATGGCCTCCTCGCGACCGGAGAGAACGACGGGAA
GGGAGAAGACGTAACCTCGGCTGGCCCTTTGGAGACGCCGGTCCGCGATGCTGGTGATGTCACTGTCGAC
CAGGATGATCCCCGACGCTCCGAGCGCGAGCGACGTGCGTACTATCGCGCCGATGTTCCCGACGATCTTC
ACCCCGTCGAGAACGACGACGTCCCCACGCCGGCTCGCGATATCGCCGAACCTGGCCGGGCGAGGGACGC
GGGCGATGCCGAATGTCTTGGCCTTCCGCTCCCCCTTGAACAACTGGTTGACGATCGAGGAGTCGATGAG
GCGGACCGGTATGTTCTGCCGCCCGCACAGATCCAGCAACTCAGATGGAAAAGGACTGCTGTCGCTGCCG
TAGACCTCGATGAACTCCACCCCGGCCGCGATGCTGTGCATGAGGGGCTCGACGTCCTCGATCAACGTTG
TCTTTATGTTGGATCGCGACGGCTTGGTGACATCGATGATCCGCTGCACCGCGGGATCGGACGGATTTGC
GATGGTGTCCAACTCAGTCATGGTCGTCCTACCGGCTGCTGTGTTCAGTGACGCGATTCCTGGGGTGTGA
CACCCTACGCGACGATGGCGGATGGCTGCCCTGACCGGCAATCACCAACGCAAGGGGAAGTCGTCGCTCT
CTGGCAAAGCTCCCCGCTCTTCCCCGTCCGGGACCCGCGCGGTCGATCCCCGCATATATGAAGTATTCGC
CTTGATCAGTCCCGGTGGACGCGCCAGCGGCCCGCCGGAGCGACGGACTCCCCGACCTCGATCGTGTCGC
CCTGAGCGTCCACGTAGACGTTGCGTGAGAGCAGGACTGGGCCGCCGCCGACCGCACCGCCCTCACCACC
GACCGCGACCGCGCCATGGCCGCCGCCGACGGCCTGGTCGCCGCCGCCGCCCGCCGGTTCGGCGCCTGAC
CCGACCAACCCCCGCGGGGCGCCGGCACTTCGTGCTGGCGCCCCGCCCCCACCCACCAGGAGACCGACCA
TGACCGACTTCGACGGACGCCTGACCGAGGGGACCGTGAACCTGGTCCAGGACCCCAACGGCGGTGGCTG
GTCCGCCCACTGCGCTGAGCCCGGTTGCGACTGGGCCGACTTCGCCGGACCGCTCGGCTTCCAGGGCCTC
GTGGCCATCGCTCGCCGACACACGCACTGACCGCACGTCAAAGCCCCGCCGGATCACCGGCGGGGCTCTC
TTCGGCCCTCCAAGTCACACCAGCCCCAAGGGGCGTCGGGAGTGGCGGAGGGAACCTCTGGCCCGATTGG
TGCCAGGATTCCCACCAGACCAAAGAGCAACGGGCCGGACTTCGCACCTCCGACCCGTCCGCTCCCAGAC
TCGCGCCCCTTAGCCGGGCGAGACAGGAACGTTGCTCGTGCCCAGAGTACGGAGCGATGCCGAGGCATTG
CCAGATCGGCCCGCCGGGCCCCGCTGCCACTGCGGGACCGCAATTGCCCACACACCGGGCAAACGGCCGC
GTATCTACTGCTCAGACCGCTGCCGGATGGCAGCGAAGCGGGCGATCGCGCGTGTGACGCGAGATGCCGC
CCGAGGCAAAAGCGAACACCTTGGGAAAGAAACAACAGAGTTTCCCGCACCCCTCCGACCTGCGGTTTCT
CCGGACGGGGTGGATGGGGAGAGCCCGAGAGGCGACAGCCTCTCGGAAGTAGGAAGCACGTCGCGGAGCG
ACGCTGCCCGACTGCGGAAAGCCGCCCGGTACAGCCGCCGCCGGACGCTGTGGCGGATCAGCGGGGACGC
CGCGTGCAAGGGCTGCGGCCGCGCCCTGATGGACCCTGCCTCCGGCGTAATCGTCGCCCAGACGGCGGCC
GGAACGTCCGTGGTCCTGGGCCTGATGCGGTGCGGGCGGATCTGGCTCTGCCCGGTCTGCGCCGCCACGA
TCCGGCACAAGCGGGCCGAGGAGATCACCGCCGCCGTGGTCGAGTGGATCAAGCGCGGGGGGACCGCCTA
CCTGGTCACCTTCACGGCCCGCCATGGGCACACGGACCGGCTCGCGGACCTCATGGACGCCCTCCAGGGC
ACCCGGAAGACGCCGGACAGCCCCCGGCGGCCGGGCGCCTACCAGCGACTGATCACGGGCGGCACGTGGG
CCGGACGCCGGGCCAAGGACGGGCACCGGGCCGCCGACCGCGAGGGCATCCGAGACCGGATCGGGTACGT
CGGCATGATCCGCGCGACCGAAGTCACCGTGGGGCAGATCAACGGCTGGCACCCGCACATCCACGCGATC
GTCCTGGTCGGCGGCCGGACCGAGGGGGAGCGGTCCGCGAAGCAGATCGTCGCCACCTTCGAGCCGACCG
GCGCCGCGCTCGACGAGTGGCAGGGGCACTGGCGGTCCGTGTGGACCGCCGCCCTGCGCAAGGTCAACCC
CGCCTTCACGCCCGACGACCGGCACGGCGTCGACTTCAAGCGGCTGGAGACCGAGCGCGACGCCAACGAC
CTCGCCGAGTACATCGCCAAGACCCAGGACGGGAAGGCGCCCGCCCTCGAACTCGCCCGCGCCGACCTCA
AGACGGCGACCGGCGGGAACGTCGCCCCGTTCGAACTCCTCGGACGGATCGGGGACCTGACCGGCGGCAT
GACCGAGGACGACGCCGCCGGGGTCGGCTCGCTGGAGTGGAACCTCTCGCGCTGGCACGAGTACGAGCGG
GCAACCCGGGGACGCCGGGCCATCGAATGGACCCGCTACCTGCGGCAGATGCTCGGGCTCGACGGCGGCG
ACACCGAGGCCGACGACCTCGATCTGCTCCTGGCGGCCGACGCCGACGGCGGGGAGCTGCGGGCCGGGGT
CGCCGTGACCGAGGACGGATGGCACGCGGTCACCCGCCGCGCCCTCGACCTCGAGGCGACCCGGGCCGCC
GAAGGCAAGGACGGCAACGAGGATTCGGCGGCCGTGGGCGAACGGGTGCGGGAGGTCCTGGCGCTGGCCG
ACGCGGCCGACACAGTGGTGGTGCTCACGGCGGGGGAGGTGGCCGAGGCGTACGCCGACATGCTCGCCGC
CCTCGCCCAGCGCCGCGAGGAAGCAACTGCACGCCGACGGCGAGAGCAGGACGACGACCAGGACGACGAC
GCCGACGACCGCCAGGAGCGGGCCGCCCGGCACATCGCCCGGCTCGCAAGTGGGCCCACTTCGCACTAAC
TCGCTCCCCCCCGCCGTACGTCATCCCGGTGACGTACGGCGGGGGTCGGTGACGTACGCGGCGACGGCGG
CCGGGGTCGAAGCCGCGGGAGTAATCCTGGGATTACTCGCCCGGGGTCGGCCCCGCCGGCACTTCGTGCA
GGCGGTACCAGCCCGACCCGAGCACGCGCCGGCACGCCTGGTCGATGTCGGACCGGAGTTCGAGGTACGC
GGCTTGCAGGTCCAGGAAGGGGACGTCCATGCGAGTGTCCGTTCGAGTGGCGGCTTGCGCCCGATGCTAG
TCGCGGTTGATCGGCGATCGCAGGTGCACGCGGTCGATCTTGACGGCTGGCGAGAGGTGCGGGGAGGATC
TGACCGACGCGGTCCACACGTGGCACCGCGATGCTGTTGTGGGCACAATCGTGCCGGTTGGTAGGATCGA
TCCACTAGTTCTAGAAATAATTTTGTTTAACATTAAAGAGGAGAAATTACATATGCATCATCATCATCAT
CATGGCGGCGGCGTGCACGCACTGCTGCGCCGGGTCACACGCGGGAACGGCTTCTACATCGGCGACCTCT
TCCACGCCGCCGCCGGCCACGACGCCACCACACCGGTCACGCTCGACCAGCCCCTTCAGTACGCCCCCGA
GCTCGGCACGCGCTTCACCGTCGGGCAGCTCGCCGAGCAGACGGACGAACTGGCCGCCCGGCTCTGGGCC
GCGGGCGTGCGGCCCACCGAACGGGTCGCGCTGTACAAGAAGGACAACTTCGACATCGCGCTGCACGCCT
GCGCCGCCGCGCGGATCGGCGCGGTCCCCGCCCTCCTGTCGCCCGCCCTGGAGGCCCCGGTCGTACGGAC
GCTGCTCGACCGGCTCGACGGGCCGTGGCTGCTGACCGACGCGACGACCCTCGCCGGCCCCCTGGGGACG
GTGCTCGCACCGGCATCCGTACGAGCGGTCCTGCTGACGACCGGCACACCGGCGGAGGGCGCGCTTCCCG
CAGCCGGCGCGACCGGACCCGCTCGCGAAGGGGACGCGCCGCCGCCCGCTCCCGTCGTGCGGCTGGCCGA
CCACCGGGGCGCCCCGAAGCGGCCGCCCGTCTTCCTGCACCCGCGCCAGCCCTCGCTGATCACGCACAGC
TCGGGAACCACCGGCGTCCCCAAGCTGGCGGTGCACTGCCCCGAGGCGGGCTGGCACCGGCTGGTTCCGC
AGAAGGTCGTGTCCTGGCCGATCCGCGGCAAGGAGAAGGCGGCGCTGTGCATGACGTTCGTGCACTCGCG
CTTCTACCAGGGCCTGGCCATGTTCCTCAGCCACGGCAACCCGATGCTGATCGCCGTCGACCCCGACCCG
AGCCGGATCGGCCCGCTGTTCGCGCGCGAACGGCCCGGCTACATCGAGACCCACCCCAACACCTACGTCG
ACTGGGAAGCGCTGGCCGACGCCCCGGGCGAACCGCTCGCCGGCGTACGGGTCTTCGGTGCGACCTTCGA
CGCGATGCACCCCCGGACCATCCAGCGCATGCTCGGCGCCTCCCGGCGCACCCGCCCGCTGTTCGTCCAG
TTCTACGGCCAGTCGGAGATCGGCCCGATGGCCGGCCGCTGGTACACCCGGCGCTCGGCGGCCAGGATGA
ACGGCCGCTGCGTGGGGCTGCCGCTGCCCGGCTTCATCTCGCTGCGGGTGGTCGACGACGCCGGGAAGCG
GCTGCGCGGCGGGCGCACCGGCCACCTCGAAGTGCGCAGCAGGACGCGCATCCTCACCTACCTCGGCGAG
GACCAGCGGTACGCGGAGCAATTGCACGACGGATGGTGGCGGGTGGGCGACATGGGCCGCCGCGACCGCT
GGGGCCTGCTGCACCTGCTGGACCGCGAGGTCGACCGGATCGGCGACCTGGAGAGCAGCCTGGCGGTGGA
GGACCTGCTGATGAGCCGCCTGGAGGAACTGCGCGAGGTGGTCCTGGTGCCCGGGGCGGACGGCGAACCG
GTCCCCGTCGTCGCCACCGTCGACGAGAGCCCGCTCGACGCGGCGCGCTGGCAGCGGGCGACCAGCGACC
TGCCGACGATGGCGCCGGTGCGCCAGTTCCGGTTCGAAGACCTGCCGCGCACGTCCACCCGCAAGATCCA
GAAACCGGAACTGGCCCGGCTGATCCAGGGCGTCCGGGCAACCGACCAGGGAGTGGGGGCATGAGAATTC
CTGCAGCCCGGGGGATCCACTAGTTCTAGAAGCTCTGCATTAATGAATCGGCCAACGCGCGGGGAGAGGC
GGTTTGCGTATTGGGCGCTCTTCCGCTTCCTCGCTCACTGACTCGCTGCGCTCGGTCGTTCGGCTGCGGC
GAGCGGTATCAGCTCACTCAAAGGCGGTAATACGGTTATCCACAGAATCAGGGGATAACGCAGGAAAGAA
CATGTGAGCAAAAGGCCAGCAAAAGGCCAGGAACCGTAAAAAGGCCGCGTTGCTGGCGTTTTTCCATAGG
CTCCGCCCCCCTGACGAGCATCACAAAAATCGACGCTCAAGTCAGAGGTGGCGAAACCCGACAGGACTAT
AAAGATACCAGGCGTTTCCCCCTGGAAGCTCCCTCGTGCGCTCTCCTGTTCCGACCCTGCCGCTTACCGG
ATACCTGTCCGCCTTTCTCCCTTCGGGAAGCGTGGCGCTTTCTCATAGCTCACGCTGTAGGTATCTCAGT
TCGGTGTAGGTCGTTCGCTCCAAGCTGGGCTGTGTGCACGAACCCCCCGTTCAGCCCGACCGCTGCGCCT
TATCCGGTAACTATCGTCTTGAGTCCAACCCGGTAAGACACGACTTATCGCCACTGGCAGCAGCCACTGG
TAACAGGATTAGCAGAGCGAGGTATGTAGGCGGTGCTACAGAGTTCTTGAAGTGGTGGCCTAACTACGGC
TACACTAGAAGAACAGTATTTGGTATCTGCGCTCTGCTGAAGCCAGTTACCTTCGGAAAAAGAGTTGGTA
GCTCTTGATCCGGCAAACAAACCACCGCTGGTAGCGGTGGTTTTTTTGTTTGCAAGCAGCAGATTACGCG
CAGAAAAAAAGGATCTCAAGAAGATCCTTTGATCTTTTCTACGGGGTCTGACGCTCAGTGGAACGAAAAC
TCACGTTAAGGGATTTTGGTCATGAGATTATCAAAAAGGATCTTCACCTAGATCCTTTTAAATTAAAAAT
GAAGTTTTAAATCAATCTAAAGTATATATGAGTAAACTTGGTCTGACAGTTACCAATGCTTAATCAGTGA
GGCACCTATCTCAGCGATCTGTCTATTTCGTTCATCCATAGTTGCCTGACTCCCCGTCGTGTAGATAACT
ACGATACGGGAGGGCTTACCATCTGGCCCCAGTGCTGCAATGATACCGCGAGACCCACGCTCACCGGCTC
CAGATTTATCAGCAATAAACCAGCCAGCCGGAAGGGCCGAGCGCAGAAGTGGTCCTGCAACTTTATCCGC
CTCCATCCAGTCTATTAATTGTTGCCGGGAAGCTAGAGTAAGTAGTTCGCCAGTTAATAGTTTGCGCAAC
GTTGTTGCCATTGCTACAGGCATCGTGGTGTCACGCTCGTCGTTTGGTATGGCTTCATTCAGCTCCGGTT
CCCAACGATCAAGGCGAGTTACATGATCCCCCATGTTGTGCAAAAAAGCGGTTAGCTCCTTCGGTCCTCC
GATCGTTGTCAGAAGTAAGTTGGCCGCAGTGTTATCACTCATGGTTATGGCAGCACTGCATAATTCTCTT
ACTGTCATGCCATCCGTAAGATGCTTTTCTGTGACTGGTGAGTACTCAACCAAGTCATTCTGAGAATAGT
GTATGCGGCGACCGAGTTGCTCTTGCCCGGCGTCAATACGGGATAATACCGCGCCACATAGCAGAACTTT
AAAAGTGCTCATCATTGGAAAACGTTCTTCGGGGCGAAAACTCTCAAGGATCTTACCGCTGTTGAGATCC
AGTTCGATGTAACCCACTCGTGCACCCAACTGATCTTCAGCATCTTTTACTTTCACCAGCGTTTCTGGGT
GAGCAAAAACAGGAAGGCAAAATGCCGCAAAAAAGGGAATAAGGGCGACACGGAAATGTTGAATACTCAT
ACTCTTCCTTTTTCAATATTATTGAAGCATTTATCAGGGTTATTGTCTCATGAGCGGATACATATTTGAA
TGTATTTAGAAAAATAAACAAATAGGGGTTCCGCGCACATTTCC
